Addgene plasmid #106699: gh15
Purpose: expression of gRNA targeting GALNT15
Depositing lab: Eric-Paul Bennett. Depositing organization: University of Copenhagen. Publication: A validated gRNA library for CRISPR/Cas9 targeting of the human glycosyltransferase genome. Narimatsu Y, Joshi HJ, Zhang Y, Gomes C, Chen YH, Lorenzetti F, Furukawa S, Schjoldager K, Hansen L, Clausen H, Bennett EP, Wandall HH. Glycobiology. 2018 Jan 5. pii: 4791732. doi: 10.1093/glycob/cwx101. PubMed 29315387.
Backbone
  Vector backbone: EPB104
  Backbone manufacturer: Eric-Paul Bennett (Addgene plasmid # 68369)
  Backbone size w/o insert (bp): 2376
  Vector type: Mammalian Expression
Growth in bacteria
  Bacterial resistance: Ampicillin, 100 μg/mL
  Growth temperature: 37°C
  Growth strain: DH5alpha
  Copy number: High Copy
Gene/Insert
  Gene/Insert name: GALNT15
  gRNA/shRNA sequence: GCTGGCTGAGGTCGTCCACG
  Species: H. sapiens (human)
  Entrez Gene: GALNT15 (a.k.a. GALNACT15, GALNT13, GALNT7, GALNTL2, PIH5, pp-GalNAc-T15)
  Cloning method: Restriction Enzyme; 5′ cloning site unknown (unknown if destroyed); 3′ cloning site unknown (unknown if destroyed)
  Sequencing primers: 5′ T7NP
Terms and licenses: Academic/Nonprofit Terms; Industry Terms: Not Available to Industry
How to cite: gh15 was a gift from Eric-Paul Bennett (Addgene plasmid # 106699 ; http://n2t.net/addgene:106699 ; RRID:Addgene_106699)
