[The description below was written by a language model from this plasmid's Addgene catalogue record and pLannotate feature annotations shown in this document.]
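Description:
gh15 is a small (about 2.7 kb) mammalian guide RNA expression plasmid built on the EPB104 backbone. It delivers a single gRNA directed against human GALNT15, which encodes a member of the polypeptide GalNAc-transferase family. It belongs to a validated gRNA collection covering the human glycosyltransferase genes. In E. coli the plasmid is maintained at high copy number through a ColE1/pUC-type origin and is selected with ampicillin via the β-lactamase gene and its native promoter.

The functional cassette consists of a human U6 RNA polymerase III promoter followed by a short gap, which fits the 20-nt GALNT15 protospacer, and then the Streptococcus pyogenes Cas9 gRNA scaffold. U6-driven transcription in mammalian cells therefore yields a complete single guide RNA. The feature table shows no Cas9 coding sequence and no mammalian selection marker or reporter, so the nuclease has to be supplied separately, for example from a co-transfected Cas9 plasmid or a Cas9-expressing cell line.

A T7 promoter lies just upstream of the U6 cassette, and the record lists a T7-region primer for sequencing the insert. The remaining annotations are short fragments of an M13 origin, lacZα, lacI and an RSF origin. They are most likely remnants of the parental cloning vector or partial sequence matches rather than working elements. The guide was inserted by restriction cloning, but the sites used are not recorded. The plasmid is typically used for CRISPR/Cas9 knockout or editing of GALNT15 in human cells, in studies of O-glycosylation and glycosyltransferase function.
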