Features (pLannotate 1.2.2; 10 found; start..end, strand, type, name):
      3..134     -  rep_origin     M13 ori (fragment): M13 bacteriophage origin of replication; arrow indicates direction of (+) strand synthesis
    155..311     -  CDS            lacZα (fragment): LacZα fragment of β-galactosidase; lacZ fragment
    320..338     +  promoter       T7 promoter: promoter for bacteriophage T7 RNA polymerase
    398..638     +  promoter       U6 promoter: RNA polymerase III promoter for human U6 snRNA
    667..742     +  misc_RNA       gRNA scaffold: guide RNA scaffold for the Streptococcus pyogenes CRISPR/Cas9 system
    789..836     -  CDS            lacI (fragment): lac repressor; lacI; The lac repressor binds to the lac operator to inhibit transcription in E. coli. This inhibition can be relieved by adding lactose or isopropyl-β-D-thiogalactopyranoside (IPTG).
    873..913     -  rep_origin     RSF ori (fragment): Plasmids containing the RSF 1030 origin of replication can be propagated in E. coli cells that contain additional plasmids with compatible origins.
    991..1579    -  rep_origin     ori: high-copy-number ColE1/pMB1/pBR322/pUC origin of replication
   1750..2610    -  CDS            AmpR: β-lactamase; bla; confers resistance to ampicillin, carbenicillin, and related antibiotics
   2611..2715    -  promoter       AmpR promoter: bla
>Addgene plasmid #106699 | gh15 | addgene full sequence | sequence record 220768 | Addgene Assembled Full Sequence
CTAAATTGTAAGCGTTAATATTTTGTTAAAATTCGCGTTAAATTTTTGTTAAATCAGCTCATTTTTTAAC
CAATAGGCCGAAATCGGCAAAATCCCTTATAAATCAAAAGAATAGACCGAGATAGGGTTGAGTGGCCGCT
ACAGGGCGCTCCCATTCGCCATTCAGGCTGCGCAACTGTTGGGAAGGGCGTTTCGGTGCGGGCCTCTTCG
CTATTACGCCAGCTGGCGAAAGGGGGATGTGCTGCAAGGCGATTAAGTTGGGTAACGCCAGGGTTTTCCC
AGTCACGACGTTGTAAAACGACGGCCAGTGAGCGCGACGTAATACGACTCACTATAGGGCGAATTGGCGG
AAGGCCGTCAAGGCCACGTGTCTTGTCCAGAGCTCGATATCGAATTCGAGGGCCTATTTCCCATGATTCC
TTCATATTTGCATATACGATACAAGGCTGTTAGAGAGATAATTGGAATTAATTTGACTGTAAACACAAAG
ATATTAGTACAAAATACGTGACGTAGAAAGTAATAATTTCTTGGGTAGTTTGCAGTTTTAAAATTATGTT
TTAAAATGGACTATCATATGCTTACCGTAACTTGAAAGTATTTCGATTTCTTGGCTTTATATATCTTGTG
GAAAGGACGAAACACCGCTGGCTGAGGTCGTCCACGGTTTTAGAGCTAGAAATAGCAAGTTAAAATAAGG
CTAGTCCGTTATCAACTTGAAAAAGTGGCACCGAGTCGGTGCTTTTTTTGGTACCTGGAGCACAAGACTG
GCCTCATGGGCCTTCCGCTCACTGCCCGCTTTCCAGTCGGGAAACCTGTCGTGCCAGCTGCATTAACATG
GTCATAGCTGTTTCCTTGCGTATTGGGCGCTCTCCGCTTCCTCGCTCACTGACTCGCTGCGCTCGGTCGT
TCGGGTAAAGCCTGGGGTGCCTAATGAGCAAAAGGCCAGCAAAAGGCCAGGAACCGTAAAAAGGCCGCGT
TGCTGGCGTTTTTCCATAGGCTCCGCCCCCCTGACGAGCATCACAAAAATCGACGCTCAAGTCAGAGGTG
GCGAAACCCGACAGGACTATAAAGATACCAGGCGTTTCCCCCTGGAAGCTCCCTCGTGCGCTCTCCTGTT
CCGACCCTGCCGCTTACCGGATACCTGTCCGCCTTTCTCCCTTCGGGAAGCGTGGCGCTTTCTCATAGCT
CACGCTGTAGGTATCTCAGTTCGGTGTAGGTCGTTCGCTCCAAGCTGGGCTGTGTGCACGAACCCCCCGT
TCAGCCCGACCGCTGCGCCTTATCCGGTAACTATCGTCTTGAGTCCAACCCGGTAAGACACGACTTATCG
CCACTGGCAGCAGCCACTGGTAACAGGATTAGCAGAGCGAGGTATGTAGGCGGTGCTACAGAGTTCTTGA
AGTGGTGGCCTAACTACGGCTACACTAGAAGAACAGTATTTGGTATCTGCGCTCTGCTGAAGCCAGTTAC
CTTCGGAAAAAGAGTTGGTAGCTCTTGATCCGGCAAACAAACCACCGCTGGTAGCGGTGGTTTTTTTGTT
TGCAAGCAGCAGATTACGCGCAGAAAAAAAGGATCTCAAGAAGATCCTTTGATCTTTTCTACGGGGTCTG
ACGCTCAGTGGAACGAAAACTCACGTTAAGGGATTTTGGTCATGAGATTATCAAAAAGGATCTTCACCTA
GATCCTTTTAAATTAAAAATGAAGTTTTAAATCAATCTAAAGTATATATGAGTAAACTTGGTCTGACAGT
TACCAATGCTTAATCAGTGAGGCACCTATCTCAGCGATCTGTCTATTTCGTTCATCCATAGTTGCCTGAC
TCCCCGTCGTGTAGATAACTACGATACGGGAGGGCTTACCATCTGGCCCCAGTGCTGCAATGATACCGCG
AGAACCACGCTCACCGGCTCCAGATTTATCAGCAATAAACCAGCCAGCCGGAAGGGCCGAGCGCAGAAGT
GGTCCTGCAACTTTATCCGCCTCCATCCAGTCTATTAATTGTTGCCGGGAAGCTAGAGTAAGTAGTTCGC
CAGTTAATAGTTTGCGCAACGTTGTTGCCATTGCTACAGGCATCGTGGTGTCACGCTCGTCGTTTGGTAT
GGCTTCATTCAGCTCCGGTTCCCAACGATCAAGGCGAGTTACATGATCCCCCATGTTGTGCAAAAAAGCG
GTTAGCTCCTTCGGTCCTCCGATCGTTGTCAGAAGTAAGTTGGCCGCAGTGTTATCACTCATGGTTATGG
CAGCACTGCATAATTCTCTTACTGTCATGCCATCCGTAAGATGCTTTTCTGTGACTGGTGAGTACTCAAC
CAAGTCATTCTGAGAATAGTGTATGCGGCGACCGAGTTGCTCTTGCCCGGCGTCAATACGGGATAATACC
GCGCCACATAGCAGAACTTTAAAAGTGCTCATCATTGGAAAACGTTCTTCGGGGCGAAAACTCTCAAGGA
TCTTACCGCTGTTGAGATCCAGTTCGATGTAACCCACTCGTGCACCCAACTGATCTTCAGCATCTTTTAC
TTTCACCAGCGTTTCTGGGTGAGCAAAAACAGGAAGGCAAAATGCCGCAAAAAAGGGAATAAGGGCGACA
CGGAAATGTTGAATACTCATACTCTTCCTTTTTCAATATTATTGAAGCATTTATCAGGGTTATTGTCTCA
TGAGCGGATACATATTTGAATGTATTTAGAAAAATAAACAAATAGGGGTTCCGCGCACATTTCCCCGAAA
AGTGCCAC
