>Addgene plasmid #106699 | gh15 | addgene partial sequence | sequence record 220769 | hU6-F
GGAATTAATTTGACTGTAAACACAAAGATATTAGTACAAAATACGTGACGTAGAAAGTAATAATTTCTTG
GGTAGTTTGCAGTTTTAAAATTATGTTTTAAAATGGACTATCATATGCTTACCGTAACTTGAAAGTATTT
CGATTTCTTGGCTTTATATATCTTGTGGAAAGGACGAAACACCGCTGGCTGAGGTCGTCCACGGTTTTAG
AGCTAGAAATAGCAAGTTAAAATAAGGCTAGTCCGTTATCAACTTGAAAAAGTGGCACCGAGTCGGTGCT
TTTTTTGGTACCTGGAGCACAAGACTGGCCTCATGGGCCTTCCGCTCACTGCCCGCTTTCCAGTCGGGAA
ACCTGTCGTGCCAGCTGCATTAACATGGTCATAGCTGTTTCCTTGCGTATTGGGCGCTCTCCGCTTCCTC
GCTCACTGACTCGCTGCGCTCGGTCGTTCGGGTAAAGCCTGGGGTGCCTAATGAGCAAAAGGCCAGCAAA
AGGCCAGGAACCGTAAAAAGGCCGCGTTGCTGGCGTTTTTCCATAGGCTCCGCCCCCCTGACGAGCATCA
CAAAAATCGACGCTCAAGTCAGAGGTGGCGAAACCCGACAGGACTATAAAGATACCAGGCGTTTCCCCCT
GGAAGCTCCCTCGTGCGCTCTCCTGTTCCGACCCTGCCGCTTACCGGATACCTGTCCGCCTTTCTCCCTT
CGGGAAGCGTGGCGCTTTCTCATAGCTCACGCTGTAGGTATCTCAGTTCGGTGTAGGTCGTTCGCTCCAA
GCTGGGCTGTGTGCACGAACCCCCCGTTCAGCCCGACCGCTGCGCCTTATCCGGTAACTATCGTCTTGAG
TCCAACCCGGTAAGACACGACTTATCGCCACTGGCAGCAGCCACTGGTAACAGGATTAGCAGAGCGAGGT
ATGTAGGCGGTGCTACAGAGTTCTTGAA
